LOCUS       Exported 6259 bp ds-DNA circular SYN 13-MAY-2021
DEFINITION  Bacterial expression plasmid for His6-Delta-MEK1C218.
ACCESSION   .
VERSION     .
KEYWORDS    Delta-1-60MEK1C218
SOURCE      synthetic DNA construct
  ORGANISM  synthetic DNA construct
REFERENCE   1 (bases 1 to 6259)
  AUTHORS   Lai KY, Galan SRG, Zeng Y, Zhou TH, He C, Raj R, Riedl J, Liu S,
            Chooi KP, Garg N, Zeng M, Jones LH, Hutchings GJ, Mohammed S, Nair
            SK, Chen J, Davis BG, van der Donk WA
  TITLE     LanCLs add glutathione to dehydroamino acids generated at
            phosphorylated sites in the proteome.
  JOURNAL   Cell. 2021 Apr 27. pii: S0092-8674(21)00436-0. doi:
            10.1016/j.cell.2021.04.001.
  PUBMED    33932340
REFERENCE   2 (bases 1 to 6259)
  AUTHORS   .
  TITLE     Direct Submission
  JOURNAL   Exported May 13, 2021 from SnapGene Server 1.1.58
            http://www.snapgene.com
FEATURES             Location/Qualifiers
     source          1..6259
                     /organism="synthetic DNA construct"
                     /mol_type="other DNA"
     primer_bind     54..73
                     /label=pBRrevBam
                     /note="pBR322 vectors, tet region, downstream of BamHI,
                     reverse primer"
     primer_bind     157..176
                     /label=T7
                     /note="T7 promoter, forward primer"
     promoter        157..175
                     /label=T7 promoter
                     /note="promoter for bacteriophage T7 RNA polymerase"
     protein_bind    176..200
                     /label=lac operator
                     /bound_moiety="lac repressor encoded by lacI"
                     /note="The lac repressor binds to the lac operator to
                     inhibit transcription in E. coli. This inhibition can be
                     relieved by adding lactose or
                     isopropyl-beta-D-thiogalactopyranoside (IPTG)."
     CDS             1213..1230
                     /codon_start=1
                     /product="6xHis affinity tag"
                     /label=6xHis
                     /translation="HHHHHH"
     CDS             1280..1297
                     /codon_start=1
                     /product="6xHis affinity tag"
                     /label=6xHis
                     /translation="HHHHHH"
     primer_bind     complement(1350..1368)
                     /label=T7 Term
                     /note="T7 terminator, reverse primer"
     terminator      1364..1411
                     /label=T7 terminator
                     /note="transcription terminator for bacteriophage T7 RNA
                     polymerase"
     rep_origin      1448..1903
                     /direction=RIGHT
                     /label=f1 ori
                     /note="f1 bacteriophage origin of replication; arrow
                     indicates direction of (+) strand synthesis"
     primer_bind     complement(1535..1554)
                     /label=F1ori-R
                     /note="F1 origin, reverse primer"
     primer_bind     1745..1766
                     /label=F1ori-F
                     /note="F1 origin, forward primer"
     CDS             complement(1995..2810)
                     /codon_start=1
                     /gene="aph(3')-Ia"
                     /product="aminoglycoside phosphotransferase"
                     /label=KanR
                     /note="confers resistance to kanamycin in bacteria or G418
                     (Geneticin(R)) in eukaryotes"
                     /translation="MSHIQRETSCSRPRLNSNMDADLYGYKWARDNVGQSGATIYRLYG
                     KPDAPELFLKHGKGSVANDVTDEMVRLNWLTEFMPLPTIKHFIRTPDDAWLLTTAIPGK
                     TAFQVLEEYPDSGENIVDALAVFLRRLHSIPVCNCPFNSDRVFRLAQAQSRMNNGLVDA
                     SDFDDERNGWPVEQVWKEMHKLLPFSPDSVVTHGDFSLDNLIFDEGKLIGCIDVGRVGI
                     ADRYQDLAILWNCLGEFSPSLQKRLFQKYGIDNPDMNKLQFHLMLDEFF"
     primer_bind     2718..2737
                     /label=Kan-R
                     /note="Kanamycin resistance gene, reverse primer"
     primer_bind     2802..2821
                     /label=pENTR-R
                     /note="pENTR vectors, reverse primer"
     rep_origin      2932..3520
                     /direction=RIGHT
                     /label=ori
                     /note="high-copy-number ColE1/pMB1/pBR322/pUC origin of
                     replication"
     primer_bind     3421..3440
                     /label=pBR322ori-F
                     /note="pBR322 origin, forward primer"
     primer_bind     3674..3691
                     /label=L4440
                     /note="L4440 vector, forward primer"
     misc_feature    3706..3845
                     /label=bom
                     /note="basis of mobility region from pBR322"
     primer_bind     complement(3771..3790)
                     /label=pRS-marker
                     /note="pRS vectors, use to sequence yeast selectable
                     marker"
     primer_bind     3931..3953
                     /label=pGEX 3'
                     /note="pGEX vectors, reverse primer"
     CDS             complement(3947..4138)
                     /codon_start=1
                     /gene="rop"
                     /product="Rop protein, which maintains plasmids at low copy
                     number"
                     /label=rop
                     /translation="MTKQEKTALNMARFIRSQTLTLLEKLNELDADEQADICESLHDHA
                     DELYRSCLARFGDDGENL"
     CDS             complement(4947..6029)
                     /codon_start=1
                     /gene="lacI"
                     /product="lac repressor"
                     /label=lacI
                     /note="The lac repressor binds to the lac operator to
                     inhibit transcription in E. coli. This inhibition can be
                     relieved by adding lactose or
                     isopropyl-beta-D-thiogalactopyranoside (IPTG)."
                     /translation="MKPVTLYDVAEYAGVSYQTVSRVVNQASHVSAKTREKVEAAMAEL
                     NYIPNRVAQQLAGKQSLLIGVATSSLALHAPSQIVAAIKSRADQLGASVVVSMVERSGV
                     EACKAAVHNLLAQRVSGLIINYPLDDQDAIAVEAACTNVPALFLDVSDQTPINSIIFSH
                     EDGTRLGVEHLVALGHQQIALLAGPLSSVSARLRLAGWHKYLTRNQIQPIAEREGDWSA
                     MSGFQQTMQMLNEGIVPTAMLVANDQMALGAMRAITESGLRVGADISVVGYDDTEDSSC
                     YIPPLTTIKQDFRLLGQTSVDRLLQLSQGQAVKGNQLLPVSLVKRKTTLAPNTQTASPR
                     ALADSLMQLARQVSRLESGQ"
     primer_bind     5991..6010
                     /label=LacI-R
                     /note="LacI, reverse primer"
     promoter        complement(6030..6107)
                     /gene="lacI"
                     /label=lacI promoter
ORIGIN
        1 acgccgaaac aagcgctcat gagcccgaag tggcgagccc gatcttcccc atcggtgatg
       61 tcggcgatat aggcgccagc aaccgcacct gtggcgccgg tgatgccggc cacgatgcgt
      121 ccggcgtaga ggatcgagat ctcgatcccg cgaaattaat acgactcact ataggggaat
      181 tgtgagcgga taacaattcc cctctagaaa taattttgtt taaccttaag aaggagatat
      241 actatggaac tgaaagatga cgatttcgaa aaaatcagtg aactgggcgc cggtaacggc
      301 ggtgtggttt ttaaagtcag ccataaaccg tctggtctgg tgatggcacg taaactgatt
      361 cacctggaaa tcaaaccggc tattcgtaac cagattatcc gcgaactgca agtgctgcat
      421 gaatgcaatt ctccgtatat tgttggcttt tatggtgcgt tctacagtga cggcgaaatt
      481 tccatctgta tggaacacat ggacggcggt agcctggatc aggttctgaa aaaagcaggc
      541 cgtatcccgg aacaaattct gggtaaagtc tctattgctg tgatcaaagg cctgacgtac
      601 ctgcgtgaaa aacataaaat catgcaccgc gatgtgaaac cgtcaaacat cctggttaat
      661 tcgcgcggtg aaattaaact gtgcgacttt ggcgttagcg gtcagctgat tgattgtatg
      721 gcgaactctt tcgtcggcac ccgtagttat atgtccccgg aacgcctgca gggtacgcat
      781 tactcagtgc aatcggatat ctggtcaatg ggcctgtcgc tggttgaaat ggccgttggt
      841 cgttatccga ttccgccgcc ggacgccaaa gaactggaac tgatgtttgg ctctcaggtt
      901 gaaggtgatg cggccgaaac cccgccgcgt ccgcgtaccc cgggtcgtcc gctgagctct
      961 tatggtatgg acagccgtcc gccgatggca atcttcgaac tgctggatta cattgtgaat
     1021 gaaccgccgc caaaactgcc gagcggcgtg tttagcctgg aatttcagga cttcgtcaac
     1081 aaatgtctga tcaaaaatcc ggcagaacgt gctgatctga aacaactgat ggtccacgct
     1141 tttattaaac gctccgacgc ggaagaagtg gatttcgccg gttggctgtc ttcgaccatt
     1201 ggcctgaatg cgcaccatca tcaccaccat tgaggatccg aattcgagct ccgtcgacaa
     1261 gcttgcggcc gcactcgagc accaccacca ccaccactga gatccggctg ctaacaaagc
     1321 ccgaaaggaa gctgagttgg ctgctgccac cgctgagcaa taactagcat aaccccttgg
     1381 ggcctctaaa cgggtcttga ggggtttttt gctgaaagga ggaactatat ccggattggc
     1441 gaatgggnnn nnnnnnnnnn nnnnnnnnnn nnnnnnnnnn nnnnnnnnnn nnnnnnnnnn
     1501 nnnnnnnnnn nnnnnnnnnn nnnnnnnnnn nnnnnnnnnn nnnnnnnnnn nnnnnnnnnn
     1561 nnnnnnnnnn ncnnnnnnnn nnnnnnnnnn nnnnnnnnnn nnnnnnnnnn nnnnnnnnnn
     1621 nnnnnnnnnn nnnnnnnnnn nnnnnnnnnn nnnnnnnnnn nnnannnnnn nnnnnnnnnn
     1681 nnnnnnnnnn nnnnnnnnnn nnnnnnnnnn nnncctttga cgttggagtc cacgttcttt
     1741 nnnnnnnnnn nnnnnnnnnn nnnnnnnnnn nnnnnnnacc ctatctcggt ctattctttt
     1801 gatttataag ggattttgcc gatttcggcc tattggttaa aaaatgagct gatttaacaa
     1861 aaatttaacg cgaattttaa caaaatatta acgcttacaa tttaggtggc acttttcggg
     1921 gaaatgtgcg cggaacccct atttgtttat ttttctaaat acattcaaat atgtatccgc
     1981 tcatgaatta attcttagaa aaactcatcg agcatcaaat gaaactgcaa tttattcata
     2041 tcaggattat caataccata tttttgaaaa agccgtttct gtaatgaagg agaaaactca
     2101 ccgaggcagt tccataggat ggcaagatcc tggtatcggt ctgcgattcc gactcgtcca
     2161 acatcaatac aacctattaa tttcccctcg tcaaaaataa ggttatcaag tgagaaatca
     2221 ccatgagtga cgactgaatc cggtgagaat ggcaaaagtt tatgcatttc tttccagact
     2281 tgttcaacag gccagccatt acgctcgtca tcaaaatcac tcgcatcaac caaaccgtta
     2341 ttcattcgtg attgcgcctg agcgagacga aatacgcgat cgctgttaaa aggacaatta
     2401 caaacaggaa tcgaatgcaa ccggcgcagg aacactgcca gcgcatcaac aatattttca
     2461 cctgaatcag gatattcttc taatacctgg aatgctgttt tcccggggat cgcagtggtg
     2521 agtaaccatg catcatcagg agtacggata aaatgcttga tggtcggaag aggcataaat
     2581 tccgtcagcc agtttagtct gaccatctca tctgtaacat cattggcaac gctacctttg
     2641 ccatgtttca gaaacaactc tggcgcatcg ggcttcccat acaatcgata gattgtcgca
     2701 cctgattgcc cgacattatc gcgagcccat ttatacccat ataaatcagc atccatgttg
     2761 gaatttaatc gcggcctaga gcaagacgtt tcccgttgaa tatggctcat aacacccctt
     2821 gtattactgt ttatgtaagc agacagtttt attgttcatg accaaaatcc cttaacgtga
     2881 gttttcgttc cactgagcgt cagaccccgt agaaaagatc aaaggatctt cttgagatcc
     2941 tttttttctg cgcgtaatct gctgcttgca aacaaaaaaa ccaccgctac cagcggtggt
     3001 ttgtttgccg gatcaagagc taccaactct ttttccgaag gtaactggct tcagcagagc
     3061 gcagatacca aatactgtcc ttctagtgta gccgtagtta ggccaccact tcaagaactc
     3121 tgtagcaccg cctacatacc tcgctctgct aatcctgtta ccagtggctg ctgccagtgg
     3181 cgataagtcg tgtcttaccg ggttggactc aagacgatag ttaccggata aggcgcagcg
     3241 gtcgggctga acggggggtt cgtgcacaca gcccagcttg gagcgaacga cctacaccga
     3301 actgagatac ctacagcgtg agctatgaga aagcgccacg cttcccgaag ggagaaaggc
     3361 ggacaggtat ccggtaagcg gcagggtcgg aacaggagag cgcacgaggg agcttccagg
     3421 gggaaacgcc tggtatcttt atagtcctgt cgggtttcgc cacctctgac ttgagcgtcg
     3481 atttttgtga tgctcgtcag gggggcggag cctatggaaa aacgccagca acgcggcctt
     3541 tttacggttc ctggcctttt gctggccttt tgctcacatg ttctttcctg cgttatcccc
     3601 tgattctgtg gataaccgta ttaccgcctt tgagtgagct gataccgctc gccgcagccg
     3661 aacgaccgag cgcagcgagt cagtgagcga ggaagcggaa gagcgcctga tgcggtattt
     3721 tctccttacg catctgtgcg gtatttcaca ccgcaatggt gcactctcag tacaatctgc
     3781 tctgatgccg catagttaag ccagtataca ctccgctatc gctacgtgac tgggtcatgg
     3841 ctgcgccccg acacccgcca acacccgctg acgcgccctg acgggcttgt ctgctcccgg
     3901 catccgctta cagacaagct gtgaccgtct ccgggagctg catgtgtcag aggttttcac
     3961 cgtcatcacc gaaacgcgcg aggcagctgc ggtaaagctc atcagcgtgg tcgtgaagcg
     4021 attcacagat gtctgcctgt tcatccgcgt ccagctcgtt gagtttctcc agaagcgtta
     4081 atgtctggct tctgataaag cgggccatgt taagggcggt tttttcctgt ttggtcactg
     4141 atgcctccgt gtaaggggga tttctgttca tgggggtaat gataccgatg aaacgagaga
     4201 ggatgctcac gatacgggtt actgatgatg aacatgcccg gttactggaa cgttgtgagg
     4261 gtaaacaact ggcggtatgg atgcggcggg accagagaaa aatcactcag ggtcaatgcc
     4321 agcgcttcgt taatacagat gtaggtgttc cacagggtag ccagcagcat cctgcgatgc
     4381 agatccggaa cataatggtg cagggcgctg acttccgcgt ttccagactt tacgaaacac
     4441 ggaaaccgaa gaccattcat gttgttgctc aggtcgcaga cgttttgcag cagcagtcgc
     4501 ttcacgttcg ctcgcgtatc ggtgattcat tctgctaacc agtaaggcaa ccccgccagc
     4561 ctagccgggt cctcaacgac aggagcacga tcatgcgcac ccgtggggcc gccatgccgg
     4621 cgataatggc ctgcttctcg ccgaaacgtt tggtggcggg accagtgacg aaggcttgag
     4681 cgagggcgtg caagattccg aataccgcaa gcgacaggcc gatcatcgtc gcgctccagc
     4741 gaaagcggtc ctcgccgaaa atgacccaga gcgctgccgg cacctgtcct acgagttgca
     4801 tgataaagaa gacagtcata agtgcggcga cgatagtcat gccccgcgcc caccggaagg
     4861 agctgactgg gttgaaggct ctcaagggca tcggtcgaga tcccggtgcc taatgagtga
     4921 gctaacttac attaattgcg ttgcgctcac tgcccgcttt ccagtcggga aacctgtcgt
     4981 gccagctgca ttaatgaatc ggccaacgcg cggggagagg cggtttgcgt attgggcgcc
     5041 agggtggttt ttcttttcac cagtgagacg ggcaacagct gattgccctt caccgcctgg
     5101 ccctgagaga gttgcagcaa gcggtccacg ctggtttgcc ccagcaggcg aaaatcctgt
     5161 ttgatggtgg ttaacggcgg gatataacat gagctgtctt cggtatcgtc gtatcccact
     5221 accgagatat ccgcaccaac gcgcagcccg gactcggtaa tggcgcgcat tgcgcccagc
     5281 gccatctgat cgttggcaac cagcatcgca gtgggaacga tgccctcatt cagcatttgc
     5341 atggtttgtt gaaaaccgga catggcactc cagtcgcctt cccgttccgc tatcggctga
     5401 atttgattgc gagtgagata tttatgccag ccagccagac gcagacgcgc cgagacagaa
     5461 cttaatgggc ccgctaacag cgcgatttgc tggtgaccca atgcgaccag atgctccacg
     5521 cccagtcgcg taccgtcttc atgggagaaa ataatactgt tgatgggtgt ctggtcagag
     5581 acatcaagaa ataacgccgg aacattagtg caggcagctt ccacagcaat ggcatcctgg
     5641 tcatccagcg gatagttaat gatcagccca ctgacgcgtt gcgcgagaag attgtgcacc
     5701 gccgctttac aggcttcgac gccgcttcgt tctaccatcg acaccaccac gctggcaccc
     5761 agttgatcgg cgcgagattt aatcgccgcg acaatttgcg acggcgcgtg cagggccaga
     5821 ctggaggtgg caacgccaat cagcaacgac tgtttgcccg ccagttgttg tgccacgcgg
     5881 ttgggaatgt aattcagctc cgccatcgcc gcttccactt tttcccgcgt tttcgcagaa
     5941 acgtggctgg cctggttcac cacgcgggaa acggtctgat aagagacacc ggcatactct
     6001 gcgacatcgt ataacgttac tggtttcaca ttcaccaccc tgaattgact ctcttccggg
     6061 cgctatcatg ccataccgcg aaaggttttg cgccattcga tggtgtccgg gatctcgacg
     6121 ctctccctta tgcgactcct gcattaggaa gcagcccagt agtaggttga ggccgttgag
     6181 caccgccgcc gcaaggaatg gtgcatgcaa ggagatggcg cccaacagtc ccccggccac
     6241 ggggcctgcc accataccc
//
