[The description below was written by a language model from this plasmid's Addgene catalogue record and the feature table of its GenBank file.]
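Description:
Δ1-60MEK1C218 is a 6,259 bp bacterial expression plasmid built on the pET28a backbone for producing a truncated, His6-tagged variant of human MEK1 (MAP2K1, mitogen-activated protein kinase kinase 1) in E. coli. It is selected with kanamycin through the aph(3')-Ia (KanR) gene. It replicates from a pBR322-type ColE1 origin accompanied by the bom region and the rop gene, which keeps copy number low, in line with the catalogue's "low copy" designation. An f1 origin is also present, allowing single-stranded DNA production.

The roughly 990 bp insert was cloned between NcoI (destroyed) and BamHI. It sits downstream of a T7 promoter with an adjacent lac operator and upstream of the T7 terminator. The plasmid-borne lacI gene, with its own promoter, supplies the repressor. Expression therefore requires a host providing T7 RNA polymerase and is induced with IPTG or lactose.

The encoded kinase lacks N-terminal residues 1-60 and a short stretch of C-terminal residues. It carries the substitutions S218C, C277S and C376S, which place a cysteine at position 218 and replace two native cysteines with serine. The record lists a C-terminal His6 tag for affinity purification. The feature table annotates two 6xHis coding segments near the 3′ end of the expression region, the second presumably being the vector's own downstream tag, but it does not annotate the MEK1 coding sequence itself, so which tag is translated cannot be confirmed from the annotation. The associated publication concerns glutathione addition by LanCL enzymes to dehydroamino acids formed at phosphorylated sites. The record does not state this protein's exact role in that work beyond recombinant expression.
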