Addgene plasmid #164643: Δ1-60MEK1C218
Purpose: Bacterial expression plasmid for His6-ΔMEK1C218
Depositing lab: Ben Davis. Depositing organization: University of Oxford. Publication: LanCLs add glutathione to dehydroamino acids generated at phosphorylated sites in the proteome. Lai KY, Galan SRG, Zeng Y, Zhou TH, He C, Raj R, Riedl J, Liu S, Chooi KP, Garg N, Zeng M, Jones LH, Hutchings GJ, Mohammed S, Nair SK, Chen J, Davis BG, van der Donk WA. Cell. 2021 Apr 27. pii: S0092-8674(21)00436-0. doi: 10.1016/j.cell.2021.04.001. PubMed 33932340.
Backbone
  Vector backbone: pET28a
  Vector type: Bacterial Expression
Growth in bacteria
  Bacterial resistance: Kanamycin, 50 μg/mL
  Growth temperature: 37°C
  Growth strain: DH5alpha
  Copy number: Low Copy
Gene/Insert
  Gene/Insert name: N-terminal truncated mitogen-activated protein kinase kinase 1 (alt name: MAP2K1, MAPKK1, MEK1)
  Species: H. sapiens (human)
  Insert size (bp): 990
  Mutation: S218C/C277S/C376S; residues 1-60 at N-terminus were truncated; C-terminal residues QPSTPTHAAGV were deleted.
  Entrez Gene: MAP2K1 (a.k.a. CFC3, MAPKK1, MEK1, MEL, MKK1, PRKMK1)
  Promoter: T7
  Tag / fusion protein: His6-tag (C terminal on insert)
  Cloning method: Restriction Enzyme; 5′ cloning site NcoI (destroyed during cloning); 3′ cloning site BamHI (not destroyed)
  Sequencing primers: 5′ TAATACGACTCACTATAGGG; 3′ GCTAGTTATTGCTCAGCGG
Resource information
  A portion of this plasmid was derived from a plasmid made by: Genscript.
Terms and licenses: Academic/Nonprofit Terms; Industry Terms: Not Available to Industry
How to cite: Δ1-60MEK1C218 was a gift from Ben Davis (Addgene plasmid # 164643 ; http://n2t.net/addgene:164643 ; RRID:Addgene_164643)
