>Addgene plasmid #164643 | Δ1-60MEK1C218 | depositor partial sequence | sequence record 319627 | Δ1-60MEK1C218 sequence 990 bps
ATGGAACTGAAAGATGACNNTTTCGAAAAAATCAGTGAACTGGGCGCCGGTAACGGCGGTGTGGTTTTTA
AAGTCAGCCATAAACCGTCTGGTCTGGTGATGGCACGTAAACTGATTCACCTGGAAATCAAACCGGCTAT
TCGTAACCAGATTATCCGCGAACTGCAAGTGCTGCATGAATGCAATTCTCCGTATATTGTTGGCTTTTAT
GGTGCGTTCTACAGTGACGGCGAAATTTCCATCTGTATGGAACACATGGACGGCGGTAGCCTGGATCAGG
TTCTGAAAAAAGCAGGCCGTATCCCGGAACAAATTCTGGGTAAAGTCTCTATTGCTGTGATCAAAGGCCT
GACGTACCTGCGTGAAAAACATAAAATCATGCACCGCGATGTGAAACCGTCAAACATCCTGGTTAATTCG
CGCGGTGAAATTAAACTGTGCGACTTTGGCGTTAGCGGTCAGCTGATTGATTGTATGGCGAACTCTTTCG
TCGGCACCCGTAGTTATATGTCCCCGGAACGCCTGCAGGGTACGCATTACTCAGTGCAATCGGATATCTG
GTCAATGGGCCTGTCGCTGGTTGAAATGGCCGTTGGTCGTTATCCGATTCCGCCGCCGGACGCCAAAGAA
CTGGAACTGATGTTTGGCTCTCAGGTTGAAGGTGATGCGGCCGAAACCCCGCCGCGTCCGCGTACCCCGG
GTCGTCCGCTGAGCTCTTATGGTATGGACAGCCGTCCGCCGATGGCAATCTTCGAACTGCTGGATTACAT
TGTGAATGAACCGCCGCCAAAACTGCCGAGCGGCGTGTTTAGCCTGGAATTTCAGGACTTCGTCAACAAA
TGTCTGATCAAAAATCCGGCAGAACGTGCTGATCTGAAACAACTGATGGTCCACGCTTTTATTAAACGCT
CCGACGCGGAAGAAGTGGATTTCGCCGGTTGGCTGTCTTCGACCATTGGCCTGAATGCGCACCATCATCA
CCACCATTGA
